>Addgene plasmid #196839 | pmax-hcoRBFOX1N-MCP-RBFOX1C | addgene full sequence | sequence record 419976 | Addgene NGS Result
TCAATATTGGCCATTAGCCATATTATTCATTGGTTATATAGCATAAATCAATATTGGCTATTGGCCATTG
CATACGTTGTATCTATATCATAATATGTACATTTATATTGGCTCATGTCCAATATGACCGCCATGTTGGC
ATTGATTATTGACTAGTTATTAATAGTAATCAATTACGGGGTCATTAGTTCATAGCCCATATATGGAGTT
CCGCGTTACATAACTTACGGTAAATGGCCCGCCTGGCTGACCGCCCAACGACCCCCGCCCATTGACGTCA
ATAATGACGTATGTTCCCATAGTAACGCCAATAGGGACTTTCCATTGACGTCAATGGGTGGAGTATTTAC
GGTAAACTGCCCACTTGGCAGTACATCAAGTGTATCATATGCCAAGTCCGCCCCCTATTGACGTCAATGA
CGGTAAATGGCCCGCCTGGCATTATGCCCAGTACATGACCTTACGGGACTTTCCTACTTGGCAGTACATC
TACGTATTAGTCATCGCTATTACCATGGTGATGCGGTTTTGGCAGTACACCAATGGGCGTGGATAGCGGT
TTGACTCACGGGGATTTCCAAGTCTCCACCCCATTGACGTCAATGGGAGTTTGTTTTGGCACCAAAATCA
ACGGGACTTTCCAAAATGTCGTAATAACCCCGCCCCGTTGACGCAAATGGGCGGTAGGCGTGTACGGTGG
GAGGTCTATATAAGCAGAGGTCGTTTAGTGAACCGTCAGATCACTAGTAGCTTTATTGCGGTAGTTTATC
ACAGTTAAATTGCTAACGCAGTCAGTGCTCGACTGATCACAGGTAAGTATCAAGGTTACAAGACAGGTTT
AAGGAGGCCAATAGAAACTGGGCTTGTCGAGACAGAGAAGATTCTTGCGTTTCTGATAGGCACCTATTGG
TCTTACTGACATCCACTTTGCCTTTCTCTCCACAGGGAAAAAACAATTGACAAGTTTGTACAAAAAAGCA
GGCTCCGAATTCACCGGTGCCGCCACCATGAATTGCGAGCGGGAACAGCTCAGGGGCAATCAAGAAGCGG
CAGCTGCACCTGACACAATGGCACAGCCGTATGCGAGTGCTCAATTTGCGCCACCCCAGAATGGCATACC
CGCAGAATACACAGCGCCGCATCCTCACCCCGCCCCTGAATACACTGGGCAAACTACCGTTCCTGAACAC
ACGCTTAACCTCTATCCTCCTGCTCAGACTCACTCAGAACAGAGTCCAGCAGATACAAGTGCGCAGACAG
TCTCTGGCACTGCGACCCAGACCGATGACGCAGCTCCTACTGATGGCCAGCCACAAACTCAACCCTCTGA
AAACACTGAAAATAAAAGCCAACCCAAGGGCGGTGGAGGCTCCGGGCGCGCCATGGCTTCAAACTTTACT
CAGTTCGTGCTCGTGGACAATGGTGGGACAGGGGATGTGACAGTGGCTCCTTCTAATTTCGCTAATGGGG
TGGCAGAGTGGATCAGCTCCAACTCACGGAGCCAGGCCTACAAGGTGACATGCAGCGTCAGGCAGTCTAG
TGCCCAGAAGAGAAAGTATACCATCAAGGTGGAGGTCCCCAAAGTGGCTACCCAGACAGTGGGCGGAGTC
GAACTGCCTGTCGCCGCTTGGAGGTCCTACCTGAACATGGAGCTCACTATCCCAATTTTCGCTACCAATT
CTGACTGTGAACTCATCGTGAAGGCAATGCAGGGGCTCCTCAAAGACGGTAATCCTATCCCTTCCGCCAT
CGCCGCTAACTCAGGTATCTACAGCGCTGGCGGCCGCGGGGGAGGCGGTTCCGGTGGCGGCGGAAGCGGA
GGTGGAGGATCAGGGCCGGCCAATGCCACGGCTAGGGTCATGACAAACAAGAAGACGGTTAATCCGTATA
CCAACGGGTGGAAACTTAATCCCGTTGTCGGCGCTGTCTATTCTCCCGAGTTCTATGCTGGTACAGTCTT
GCTGTGCCAAGCCAATCAAGAGGGGTCTTCAATGTACAGTGCTCCGAGCAGCTTGGTTTACACAAGCGCG
ATGCCAGGATTTCCTTACCCTGCGGCAACGGCCGCGGCTGCGTATCGGGGTGCCCACCTTCGCGGGCGGG
GCCGAACAGTTTACAACACGTTCAGGGCCGCTGCTCCACCTCCCCCGATTCCCGCGTACGGAGGTGTTGT
CTACCAAGACGGGTTTTATGGAGCCGACATCTACGGTGGTTACGCCGCATATCGGTATGCACAACCAACC
CCCGCGACCGCGGCAGCGTACAGCGACTCCTACGGACGCGTGTACGCTGCTGATCCTTACCACCACGCCC
TGGCCCCCGCCCCAACGTATGGTGTCGGTGCTATGAATGCGTTCGCGCCCCTGACCGATGCAAAAACCAG
GTCACATGCCGACGACGTTGGATTGGTATTGAGCTCTTTGCAAGCATCCATTTACCGGGGGGGATACAAC
CGCTTCGCGCCTTATTGATTAATTAAGAATTCGACCCAGCTTTCTTGTACAAAGTGGTTGATATCCAGCA
CAGTGGCGGCCGCTCGAGTCTAGAGGGCCCGCGGTTCGAAGGTAAGCCTATCCCTAACCCTCTCCTCGGT
CTCGATTCTACGCGTACCGGTTAGCAATTGTTTTTTCGATGAGTTTGGACAAACCACAACTAGAATGCAG
TGAAAAAAATGCTTTATTTGTGAAATTTGTGATGCTATTGCTTTATTTGTAACCATTATAAGCTGCAATA
AACAAGTTAACAACAACAATTGCATTCATTTTATGTTTCAGGTTCAGGGGGAGGTGTGGGAGGTTTTTTA
AAGCAAGTAAAACCTCTACAAATGTGGTACTTAAGAGGGGGAGACCAAAGGGCGAGACGTTAAGGCCTCA
CGTGACATGTGAGCAAAAGGCCAGCAAAAGGCCAGGAACCGTAAAAAGGCCGCGTTGCTGGCGTTTTTCC
ATAGGCTCCGCCCCCCTGACGAGCATCACAAAAATCGACGCTCAAGTCAGAGGTGGCGAAACCCGACAGG
ACTATAAAGATACCAGGCGTTTCCCCCTGGAAGCTCCCTCGTGCGCTCTCCTGTTCCGACCCTGCCGCTT
ACGGGATACCTGTCCGCCTTTCTCCCTTCGGGAAGCGTGGCGCTTTCTCATAGCTCACGCTGTAGGTATC
TCAGTTCGGTGTAGGTCGTTCGCTCCAAGCTGGGCTGTGTGCACGAACCCCCCGTTCAGCCCGACCGCTG
CGCCTTATCCGGTAACTATCGTCTTGAGTCCAACCCGGTAAGACACGACTTATCGCCACTGGCAGCAGCC
ACTGGTAACAGGATTAGCAGAGCGAGGTATGTAGGCGGTGCTACAGAGTTCTTGAAGTGGTGGCCTAACT
ACGGCTACACTAGAAGAACAGTATTTGGTATCTGCGCTCTGCTGAAGCCAGTTACCTTCGGAAAAAGAGT
TGGTAGCTCTTGATCCGGCAAACAAACCACCGCTGGTAGCGGTGGTTTTTTTGTTTGCAAGCAGCAGATT
ACGCGCAGAAAAAAAGGATCTCAAGAAGATCCTTTGATCTTTTCTACGGGGTCTGACGCTCAGTGGAACG
AAAACTCACGTTAAGGGATTTTGGTCATGCCGTCTCAGAAGAACTCGTCAAGAAGGCGATAGAAGGCGAT
GCGCTGCGAATCGGGAGCGGCGATACCGTAAAGCACGAGGAAGCGGTCAGCCCATTCGCCGCCAAGCTCT
TCAGCAATATCACGGGTAGCCAACGCTATGTCCTGATAGCGGTCCGCCACACCCAGCCGGCCACAGTCGA
TGAATCCAGAAAAGCGGCCATTTTCCACCATGATATTCGGCAAGCAGGCATCGCCATGGGTCACGACGAG
ATCCTCGCCGTCGGGCATGCTCGCCTTGAGCCTGGCGAACAGTTCGGCTGGCGCGAGCCCCTGATGCTCT
TCGTCCAGATCATCCTGATCGACAAGACCGGCTTCCATCCGAGTACGTGCTCTCTCGATGCGATGTTTCG
CTTGGTGGTCGAATGGGCAGGTAGCCGGATCAAGCGTATGCAGCCGCCGCATTGCATCAGCCATGATGGA
TACTTTCTCGGCAGGAGCAAGGTGAGATGACAGGAGATCCTGCCCCGGCACTTCGCCCAATAGCAGCCAG
TCCCTTCCCGCTTCAGTGACAACGTCGAGTACAGCTGCGCAAGGAACGCCCGTCGTGGCCAGCCACGATA
GCCGCGCTGCCTCGTCTTGCAGTTCATTCAGGGCACCGGACAGGTCGGTCTTGACAAAAAGAACCGGGCG
CCCCTGCGCTGACAGCCGGAACACGGCGGCATCAGAGCAGCCGATTGTCTGTTGTGCCCAGTCATAGCCG
AATAGCCTCTCCACCCAAGCGGCCGGAGAACCTGCGTGCAATCCATCTTGTTCAATCATAATATTATTGA
AGCATTTATCAGGGTTCGTCTCGTCCCGGTCTCCTCCCATGCATG
Features (pLannotate 1.2.2; 12 found; start..end, strand, type, name):
    140..517     +  enhancer       CMV enhancer: human cytomegalovirus immediate early enhancer
    519..718     +  promoter       CMV promoter: human cytomegalovirus (CMV) immediate early promoter
    813..945     +  intron         chimeric intron: chimera between introns from human β-globin and immunoglobulin heavy chain genes
    960..984     +  protein_bind   attB1: mutant version of attB; recombination site for the Gateway® BP reaction BP Clonase™
   1008..2465    +  CDS            RBFOX1: RFOX1_HUMAN - Also known as A2BP, A2BP1, FOX1, HRNBP1. Experimental evidence at protein level: Swiss-Prot protein existence level 1. RNA-binding protein that regulates alternative splicing events by binding to 5'-UGCAUGU-3' elements. Regulates alternative splicing of tissue-specific exons and of differentially spliced exons during erythropoiesis. From Homo sapiens (Human).
   2484..2508    -  protein_bind   attB2: mutant version of attB; recombination site for the Gateway® BP reaction BP Clonase™
   2561..2602    +  CDS            V5 tag: epitope tag from simian virus 5
   2657..2738    -  polyA_signal   SV40 poly(A) signal: SV40 polyadenylation signal
   2761..2829    -  CDS            large T antigen (fragment): large T antigen from SV40 (simian virus 40)
   2936..3524    -  rep_origin     ori: high-copy-number ColE1/pMB1/pBR322/pUC origin of replication
   3605..4399    -  CDS            NeoR/KanR: aminoglycoside phosphotransferase from Tn5; aph(3')-II (or nptII); confers resistance to neomycin, kanamycin, and G418 (Geneticin®)
   4400..4426    -  promoter       AmpR promoter (fragment): bla
