[The description below was written by a language model from this plasmid's Addgene catalogue record and pLannotate feature annotations shown in this document.]
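Description:
pmax-hcoRBFOX1N-MCP-RBFOX1C is a roughly 4.45 kb mammalian expression plasmid built on the Gateway-compatible pAC90-pmaxGW backbone. It is maintained in E. coli through a high-copy ColE1/pUC-type origin and selected with kanamycin via a Tn5 NeoR/KanR (aph(3')-II) gene, which the annotation places downstream of a short bla promoter fragment. The catalogue lists neomycin/G418 as the mammalian selectable marker. However, no eukaryotic promoter is annotated upstream of the resistance gene, so the feature table does not show how it would be expressed in mammalian cells.

The expression cassette consists of the human CMV immediate-early enhancer and promoter followed by a chimeric β-globin/immunoglobulin intron, which typically improves transcript processing and expression. It ends in an SV40 polyadenylation signal. The 1,458 bp insert sits between attB1 and attB2 sites, the scars of Gateway recombination into the destination vector. The annotation software labels the whole open reading frame as human RBFOX1, a splicing regulator that binds UGCAUG-type elements. The insert name instead indicates a fusion in which an RBFOX1 N-terminal portion and a C-terminal portion (residues 190–397) flank MCP, presumably the MS2 coat protein; the "hco" prefix probably denotes human codon optimisation, though the record does not define it. This arrangement suggests that the native RNA-binding region has been swapped for an MS2 hairpin-binding module, so the splicing effector can be recruited to RNAs carrying those hairpins. A V5 epitope sequence lies downstream of attB2, but the record does not show whether it is in frame with the insert.

The stated purpose is simply to express this fusion protein. The associated publication concerns multifunctional transcriptome engineering with CRISPR RNA scaffolds, consistent with use as a tethered alternative-splicing effector.
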