Addgene plasmid #196839: pmax-hcoRBFOX1N-MCP-RBFOX1C
Purpose: Express hcoRBFOX1N-MCP-RBFOX1C(190-397)
Depositing lab: Albert Cheng. Depositing organization: Jackson Laboratory. Publication: Simultaneous multifunctional transcriptome engineering by CRISPR RNA scaffold. Liu Z, Jillette N, Robson P, Cheng AW. Nucleic Acids Res. 2023 Aug 11;51(14):e77. doi: 10.1093/nar/gkad547. PubMed 37395412.
Backbone
  Vector backbone: pAC90-pmaxGW
  Backbone size w/o insert (bp): 2955
  Total vector size (bp): 4454
  Vector type: Mammalian Expression
  Selectable markers: Neomycin (select with G418)
Growth in bacteria
  Bacterial resistance: Kanamycin, 50 μg/mL
  Growth temperature: 30°C
  Growth strain: NEB Stable
  Copy number: Unknown
Gene/Insert
  Gene/Insert name: hcoRBFOX1N-MCP-RBFOX1C(190-397)
  Insert size (bp): 1458
Terms and licenses: Academic/Nonprofit Terms; Industry Terms: Not Available to Industry
Depositor comments: Please visit https://www.biorxiv.org/content/10.1101/2022.06.21.497089v1 for bioRxiv preprint.
How to cite: pmax-hcoRBFOX1N-MCP-RBFOX1C was a gift from Albert Cheng (Addgene plasmid # 196839 ; http://n2t.net/addgene:196839 ; RRID:Addgene_196839)
